>Addgene plasmid #240402 | pETDuet-solo-NHis6-NocO-Q128A | addgene full sequence | sequence record 478121 | Addgene NGS Result
GGGGAATTGTGAGCGGATAACAATTCCCCTCTAGAAATAATTTTGTTTAACTTTAAGAAGGAGATATACC
ATGGGCAGCAGCCATCACCATCATCACCACGGCAGCATTACTAGCAGTAATACTTCACCAATATCTCAAA
TTAATAAAGTTATCCCTCTCTTGGAAAAGAACTATGGAAATAACCTTGACTCAGACTACACTGAAAAAAT
CCAAGAACTAGATAGAAACTTTAACTATAGTGCCAACAGTAATGTTTTTTGGAGTGAACCAGAACACTCT
ATCCTTTATGGCACACCACTTTATGAACAAGCTTCTCTATCTCAAAAATTAGCACTCAATCACCTGCATT
GGGTATTGTTTTACAAGAGAGTTGCTGACAGTGAAACTGAGCTAATTCATTACAACACTATCACAGCAGA
TTGTCTCATGGCTGCAAATAGTGATCATAAAATGCTGGTGGAACTGTTAGCTCATGAAACTTACGCGGAA
CGTCAACATATTCATGCTTTTTCTCAAATAAATTATAAAACTACTAAAGCTTTACTAGGTAAAAAAGCTC
TAGTGAATCCCGTTTCTGATGAGACTACTGTACGGGAGCAGAAAAAGGATATATCTGCCAATTATATATC
CACTGCTGCCAACTTGCTCGCAATGATGCTCCCAGGTAAAAAGCAATCTCATGCCGATTCTGATAAATAT
TTGTCATTTCCTACCAACGGATTTTTTAATGGATTTTCAGGAAAATCAGATATATCAAGAAAACAGTTCT
TTTCAGATAATTGGAGAAGTTATCCATTCTTGGCTGCTAATTTTTATGCTGTGCGCTACATGGCTAATCT
ACTATTGAAAAACCATGAATTTGGTATACATTGCTACTTCAAAAAAATGCATAAAAATAATGAATTTATA
GCGAGTCCAACAGCTATATCTCACTATCATTTTTTAGATGAAGCTTTTCATACAACCACTTCTCTATTTC
TTGGTCGAGACTTTCATAAATATTTACCAAAGCCATCAAGATATGAAAAATGGATTGCCAACTTAGCTAT
CTTACAGGCACAGCACGAAAACCTCAATGCTATTTCTGGAATATCTACCAACCGCTTTTTGAGTGATGGT
GATGTGATAATTTTTCTGATGAAACTCTTGCAGAGTCCTGTATTTGATATGTCGGCTCAGGAAGCAATTC
AGTGGATTGAAAAGTGCCTATGTTATGAGCATGAAGGATTTCATGTCAACCTGAAGGTACATAATAAACT
GTTATCAGAATTACGTAAGTTTGCATATCAACTAGACTACTTGTGGCCTGTAAATAAGGAAATGCGTGTA
ATGGCTTCAGGAGGTTCAATTAAGAAAGCGATCAAAAATAATATCAAAGCCTTTAATCAGTTTTCTATAG
CAATTTAATAAGCACATGGACTCGTCTACTAGCGCAGCTTAATTAACCTAGGCTGCTGCCACCGCTGAGC
AATAACTAGCATAACCCCTTGGGGCCTCTAAACGGGTCTTGAGGGGTTTTTTGCTGAAAGGAGGAACTAT
ATCCGGATTGGCGAATGGG
[124 nt withheld, positions 1560-1683]
C
[91 nt withheld, positions 1685-1775]
A
[49 nt withheld, positions 1777-1825]
CCTTTGACGTTGGAGTCCACGTTCTTT
[37 nt withheld, positions 1853-1889]
ACCCTATCTCGGTCTATTCTTTTGATTTATAAGGGATTTTGCCGATTTCGGCCTATTGGTTAAAAAATGA
GCTGATTTAACAAAAATTTAACGCGAATTTTAACAAAATATTAACGTTTACAATTTCTGGCGGCACGATG
GCATGAGATTATCAAAAAGGATCTTCACCTAGATCCTTTTAAATTAAAAATGAAGTTTTAAATCAATCTA
AAGTATATATGAGTAAACTTGGTCTGACAGTTACCAATGCTTAATCAGTGAGGCACCTATCTCAGCGATC
TGTCTATTTCGTTCATCCATAGTTGCCTGACTCCCCGTCGTGTAGATAACTACGATACGGGAGGGCTTAC
CATCTGGCCCCAGTGCTGCAATGATACCGCGAGACCCACGCTCACCGGCTCCAGATTTATCAGCAATAAA
CCAGCCAGCCGGAAGGGCCGAGCGCAGAAGTGGTCCTGCAACTTTATCCGCCTCCATCCAGTCTATTAAT
TGTTGCCGGGAAGCTAGAGTAAGTAGTTCGCCAGTTAATAGTTTGCGCAACGTTGTTGCCATTGCTACAG
GCATCGTGGTGTCACGCTCGTCGTTTGGTATGGCTTCATTCAGCTCCGGTTCCCAACGATCAAGGCGAGT
TACATGATCCCCCATGTTGTGCAAAAAAGCGGTTAGCTCCTTCGGTCCTCCGATCGTTGTCAGAAGTAAG
TTGGCCGCAGTGTTATCACTCATGGTTATGGCAGCACTGCATAATTCTCTTACTGTCATGCCATCCGTAA
GATGCTTTTCTGTGACTGGTGAGTACTCAACCAAGTCATTCTGAGAATAGTGTATGCGGCGACCGAGTTG
CTCTTGCCCGGCGTCAATACGGGATAATACCGCGCCACATAGCAGAACTTTAAAAGTGCTCATCATTGGA
AAACGTTCTTCGGGGCGAAAACTCTCAAGGATCTTACCGCTGTTGAGATCCAGTTCGATGTAACCCACTC
GTGCACCCAACTGATCTTCAGCATCTTTTACTTTCACCAGCGTTTCTGGGTGAGCAAAAACAGGAAGGCA
AAATGCCGCAAAAAAGGGAATAAGGGCGACACGGAAATGTTGAATACTCATACTCTTCCTTTTTCAATCA
TGATTGAAGCATTTATCAGGGTTATTGTCTCATGAGCGGATACATATTTGAATGTATTTAGAAAAATAAA
CAAATAGGTCATGACCAAAATCCCTTAACGTGAGTTTTCGTTCCACTGAGCGTCAGACCCCGTAGAAAAG
ATCAAAGGATCTTCTTGAGATCCTTTTTTTCTGCGCGTAATCTGCTGCTTGCAAACAAAAAAACCACCGC
TACCAGCGGTGGTTTGTTTGCCGGATCAAGAGCTACCAACTCTTTTTCCGAAGGTAACTGGCTTCAGCAG
AGCGCAGATACCAAATACTGTCCTTCTAGTGTAGCCGTAGTTAGGCCACCACTTCAAGAACTCTGTAGCA
CCGCCTACATACCTCGCTCTGCTAATCCTGTTACCAGTGGCTGCTGCCAGTGGCGATAAGTCGTGTCTTA
CCGGGTTGGACTCAAGACGATAGTTACCGGATAAGGCGCAGCGGTCGGGCTGAACGGGGGGTTCGTGCAC
ACAGCCCAGCTTGGAGCGAACGACCTACACCGAACTGAGATACCTACAGCGTGAGCTATGAGAAAGCGCC
ACGCTTCCCGAAGGGAGAAAGGCGGACAGGTATCCGGTAAGCGGCAGGGTCGGAACAGGAGAGCGCACGA
GGGAGCTTCCAGGGGGAAACGCCTGGTATCTTTATAGTCCTGTCGGGTTTCGCCACCTCTGACTTGAGCG
TCGATTTTTGTGATGCTCGTCAGGGGGGCGGAGCCTATGGAAAAACGCCAGCAACGCGGCCTTTTTACGG
TTCCTGGCCTTTTGCTGGCCTTTTGCTCACATGTTCTTTCCTGCGTTATCCCCTGATTCTGTGGATAACC
GTATTACCGCCTTTGAGTGAGCTGATACCGCTCGCCGCAGCCGAACGACCGAGCGCAGCGAGTCAGTGAG
CGAGGAAGCGGAAGAGCGCCTGATGCGGTATTTTCTCCTTACGCATCTGTGCGGTATTTCACACCGCAAT
GGTGCACTCTCAGTACAATCTGCTCTGATGCCGCATAGTTAAGCCAGTATACACTCCGCTATCGCTACGT
GACTGGGTCATGGCTGCGCCCCGACACCCGCCAACACCCGCTGACGCGCCCTGACGGGCTTGTCTGCTCC
CGGCATCCGCTTACAGACAAGCTGTGACCGTCTCCGGGAGCTGCATGTGTCAGAGGTTTTCACCGTCATC
ACCGAAACGCGCGAGGCAGCTGCGGTAAAGCTCATCAGCGTGGTCGTGAAGCGATTCACAGATGTCTGCC
TGTTCATCCGCGTCCAGCTCGTTGAGTTTCTCCAGAAGCGTTAATGTCTGGCTTCTGATAAAGCGGGCCA
TGTTAAGGGCGGTTTTTTCCTGTTTGGTCACTGATGCCTCCGTGTAAGGGGGATTTCTGTTCATGGGGGT
AATGATACCGATGAAACGAGAGAGGATGCTCACGATACGGGTTACTGATGATGAACATGCCCGGTTACTG
GAACGTTGTGAGGGTAAACAACTGGCGGTATGGATGCGGCGGGACCAGAGAAAAATCACTCAGGGTCAAT
GCCAGCGCTTCGTTAATACAGATGTAGGTGTTCCACAGGGTAGCCAGCAGCATCCTGCGATGCAGATCCG
GAACATAATGGTGCAGGGCGCTGACTTCCGCGTTTCCAGACTTTACGAAACACGGAAACCGAAGACCATT
CATGTTGTTGCTCAGGTCGCAGACGTTTTGCAGCAGCAGTCGCTTCACGTTCGCTCGCGTATCGGTGATT
CATTCTGCTAACCAGTAAGGCAACCCCGCCAGCCTAGCCGGGTCCTCAACGACAGGAGCACGATCATGCT
AGTCATGCCCCGCGCCCACCGGAAGGAGCTGACTGGGTTGAAGGCTCTCAAGGGCATCGGTCGAGATCCC
GGTGCCTAATGAGTGAGCTAACTTACATTAATTGCGTTGCGCTCACTGCCCGCTTTCCAGTCGGGAAACC
TGTCGTGCCAGCTGCATTAATGAATCGGCCAACGCGCGGGGAGAGGCGGTTTGCGTATTGGGCGCCAGGG
TGGTTTTTCTTTTCACCAGTGAGACGGGCAACAGCTGATTGCCCTTCACCGCCTGGCCCTGAGAGAGTTG
CAGCAAGCGGTCCACGCTGGTTTGCCCCAGCAGGCGAAAATCCTGTTTGATGGTGGTTAACGGCGGGATA
TAACATGAGCTGTCTTCGGTATCGTCGTATCCCACTACCGAGATGTCCGCACCAACGCGCAGCCCGGACT
CGGTAATGGCGCGCATTGCGCCCAGCGCCATCTGATCGTTGGCAACCAGCATCGCAGTGGGAACGATGCC
CTCATTCAGCATTTGCATGGTTTGTTGAAAACCGGACATGGCACTCCAGTCGCCTTCCCGTTCCGCTATC
GGCTGAATTTGATTGCGAGTGAGATATTTATGCCAGCCAGCCAGACGCAGACGCGCCGAGACAGAACTTA
ATGGGCCCGCTAACAGCGCGATTTGCTGGTGACCCAATGCGACCAGATGCTCCACGCCCAGTCGCGTACC
GTCTTCATGGGAGAAAATAATACTGTTGATGGGTGTCTGGTCAGAGACATCAAGAAATAACGCCGGAACA
TTAGTGCAGGCAGCTTCCACAGCAATGGCATCCTGGTCATCCAGCGGATAGTTAATGATCAGCCCACTGA
CGCGTTGCGCGAGAAGATTGTGCACCGCCGCTTTACAGGCTTCGACGCCGCTTCGTTCTACCATCGACAC
CACCACGCTGGCACCCAGTTGATCGGCGCGAGATTTAATCGCCGCGACAATTTGCGACGGCGCGTGCAGG
GCCAGACTGGAGGTGGCAACGCCAATCAGCAACGACTGTTTGCCCGCCAGTTGTTGTGCCACGCGGTTGG
GAATGTAATTCAGCTCCGCCATCGCCGCTTCCACTTTTTCCCGCGTTTTCGCAGAAACGTGGCTGGCCTG
GTTCACCACGCGGGAAACGGTCTGATAAGAGACACCGGCATACTCTGCGACATCGTATAACGTTACTGGT
TTCACATTCACCACCCTGAATTGACTCTCTTCCGGGCGCTATCATGCCATACCGCGAAAGGTTTTGCGCC
ATTCGATGGTGTCCGGGATCTCGACGCTCTCCCTTATGCGACTCCTGCATTAGGAAGCAGCCCAGTAGTA
GGTTGAGGCCGTTGAGCACCGCCGCCGCAAGGAATGGTGCATGCAAGGAGATGGCGCCCAACAGTCCCCC
GGCCACGGGGCCTGCCACCATACCCACGCCGAAACAAGCGCTCATGAGCCCGAAGTGGCGAGCCCGATCT
TCCCCATCGGTGATGTCGGCGATATAGGCGCCAGCAACCGCACCTGTGGCGCCGGTGATGCCGGCCACGA
TGCGTCCGGCGTAGAGGATCGAGATCGATCTCGATCCCGCGAAATTAATACGACTCACTATA
Features (pLannotate 1.2.2; 17 found; start..end, strand, type, name):
      3..27      +  protein_bind   lac operator: The lac repressor binds to the lac operator to inhibit transcription in E. coli. This inhibition can be relieved by adding lactose or isopropyl-β-D-thiogalactopyranoside (IPTG). lac repressor encoded by lacI
     42..64      +  RBS            RBS: efficient ribosome binding site from bacteriophage T7 gene 10 (Olins and Rangwala, 1989)
   1451..1468    +  CDS            SET1 (fragment): solubility-enhancement tag derived from T7 phage gene 10B
   1476..1523    +  terminator     T7 terminator: transcription terminator for bacteriophage T7 RNA polymerase
   1560..2015    +  rep_origin     f1 ori (sequence partly withheld): f1 bacteriophage origin of replication; arrow indicates direction of (+) strand synthesis
   2130..2990    -  CDS            AmpR: β-lactamase; bla; confers resistance to ampicillin, carbenicillin, and related antibiotics
   2991..3083    -  promoter       AmpR promoter: bla
   3164..3752    +  rep_origin     ori: high-copy-number ColE1/pMB1/pBR322/pUC origin of replication
   3938..4077    -  misc_feature   bom: basis of mobility region from pBR322
   4179..4370    -  CDS            rop: Rop protein, which maintains plasmids at low copy number; rop
   4387..4767    +  CDS            YPB1_ECOLX: Protein predicted: Swiss-Prot protein existence level 4. From Escherichia coli.
   4829..4893    -  CDS            TcR (fragment): tetracycline efflux protein; tet; confers resistance to tetracycline
   4908..4929    -  protein_bind   CAP binding site: CAP binding activates transcription in the presence of cAMP. E. coli catabolite activator protein
   4942..6024    -  CDS            lacI: lac repressor; lacI; The lac repressor binds to the lac operator to inhibit transcription in E. coli. This inhibition can be relieved by adding lactose or isopropyl-β-D-thiogalactopyranoside (IPTG).
   6025..6102    -  promoter       lacI promoter: lacI
   6110..6389    -  CDS            TcR (fragment): tetracycline efflux protein; tet; confers resistance to tetracycline
   6415..2       +  promoter       T7 promoter (across the origin): promoter for bacteriophage T7 RNA polymerase
