[The description below was written by a language model from this plasmid's Addgene catalogue record and pLannotate feature annotations shown in this document.]
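Description:
pETDuet-solo-NHis6-NocO-Q128A is a bacterial expression plasmid of about 6.4 kb built on a pETDuet backbone for T7-driven production of a point variant of NocO, a putative diiron halogenase from the cyanobacterium Nodularia sp. 06071 (also recorded as NodcylC/clyC). It is maintained in E. coli through a ColE1/pBR322-type origin accompanied by the bom region and the rop gene, which normally holds such replicons at lower copy number; the catalogue lists copy number as unknown. Selection is by ampicillin via the β-lactamase gene and its own promoter. An f1 origin is also present, and short tetracycline-resistance fragments are non-functional pBR322-derived remnants.

The annotated sequence shows a single expression cassette: a T7 promoter spanning the sequence origin, an adjacent lac operator, the T7 gene 10 ribosome binding site and, downstream of the open reading frame, a T7 terminator. The roughly 1.3 kb nocO insert is not itself annotated by the automated feature call but sits in the gap between the RBS and the terminator; the short "SET1" fragment just before the terminator is probably an incidental match in backbone sequence. The insert omits the native initiator methionine and is fused to an N-terminal His6 tag supplied by the backbone, allowing metal-affinity purification. A plasmid-borne lacI gene with its promoter supplies repressor, so transcription is held off until IPTG induction in a host expressing T7 RNA polymerase.

The construct was made by mutagenesis of the wild-type plasmid, changing glutamine 128 (native numbering) to alanine. It serves for expressing and purifying this variant for biochemical comparison with the wild-type enzyme in studies of its proposed dimetal cofactor.
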