Addgene plasmid #240402: pETDuet-solo-NHis6-NocO-Q128A
Purpose: expresses N-His tagged NocO Q128A (diiron halogenase variant) from Nodularia sp. 06071 (mutation numbering based on amino acid position in native sequence), created from mutagenesis of WT plasmid
Depositing lab: Emily Balskus. Depositing organization: Harvard University. Publication: Biochemical Studies of a Cyanobacterial Halogenase Support the Involvement of a Dimetal Cofactor. Wang ML, Glasser NR, Nair MA, Krebs C, Martin Bollinger J Jr, Balskus EP. Biochemistry. 2025 May 20;64(10):2173-2180. doi: 10.1021/acs.biochem.4c00720. Epub 2025 Apr 29. PubMed 40300765.
Backbone
  Vector backbone: pETDuet
  Total vector size (bp): 6434
  Vector type: Bacterial Expression
Growth in bacteria
  Bacterial resistance: Ampicillin, 100 μg/mL
  Growth temperature: 37°C
  Growth strain: DH5alpha
  Copy number: Unknown
Gene/Insert
  Gene/Insert name: nocO (alt names: NodcylC; clyC)
  Species: Nodularia sp. 06071
  Insert size (bp): 1299
  Mutation: M1 of native sequence not included in insert, Glutamine 128 of native sequence changed to Alanine
  GenBank ID: MW071172
  Promoter: T7
  Tag / fusion protein: His (N terminal on backbone)
  Cloning method: Other
  Sequencing primers: 5′ ATTACTAGCAGTAATACTTCACC
Terms and licenses: Academic/Nonprofit Terms; Industry Terms: Not Available to Industry
How to cite: pETDuet-solo-NHis6-NocO-Q128A was a gift from Emily Balskus (Addgene plasmid # 240402 ; http://n2t.net/addgene:240402 ; RRID:Addgene_240402)
